>Addgene plasmid #82524 | pTRIPZ (M)-HT-Cbx7-delta-(CD -ATL) | depositor full sequence | sequence record 156815 | pTRIPZ (M) HT-Cbx7-Delta-(CD-ATL)
TGGAAGGGCTAATTCACTCCCAAAGAAGACAAGATATCCTTGATCTGTGGATCTACCACACACAAGGCTA
CTTCCCTGATTAGCAGAACTACACACCAGGGCCAGGGGTCAGATATCCACTGACCTTTGGATGGTGCTAC
AAGCTAGTACCAGTTGAGCCAGATAAGGTAGAAGAGGCCAATAAAGGAGAGAACACCAGCTTGTTACACC
CTGTGAGCCTGCATGGGATGGATGACCCGGAGAGAGAAGTGTTAGAGTGGAGGTTTGACAGCCGCCTAGC
ATTTCATCACGTGGCCCGAGAGCTGCATCCGGAGTACTTCAAGAACTGCTGATATCGAGCTTGCTACAAG
GGACTTTCCGCTGGGGACTTTCCAGGGAGGCGTGGCCTGGGCGGGACTGGGGAGTGGCGAGCCCTCAGAT
CCTGCATATAAGCAGCTGCTTTTTGCCTGTACTGGGTCTCTCTGGTTAGACCAGATCTGAGCCTGGGAGC
TCTCTGGCTAACTAGGGAACCCACTGCTTAAGCCTCAATAAAGCTTGCCTTGAGTGCTTCAAGTAGTGTG
TGCCCGTCTGTTGTGTGACTCTGGTAACTAGAGATCCCTCAGACCCTTTTAGTCAGTGTGGAAAATCTCT
AGCAGTGGCGCCCGAACAGGGACTTGAAAGCGAAAGGGAAACCAGAGGAGCTCTCTCGACGCAGGACTCG
GCTTGCTGAAGCGCGCACGGCAAGAGGCGAGGGGCGGCGACTGGTGAGTACGCCAAAAATTTTGACTAGC
GGAGGCTAGAAGGAGAGAGATGGGTGCGAGAGCGTCAGTATTAAGCGGGGGAGAATTAGATCGCGATGGG
AAAAAATTCGGTTAAGGCCAGGGGGAAAGAAAAAATATAAATTAAAACATATAGTATGGGCAAGCAGGGA
GCTAGAACGATTCGCAGTTAATCCTGGCCTGTTAGAAACATCAGAAGGCTGTAGACAAATACTGGGACAG
CTACAACCATCCCTTCAGACAGGATCAGAAGAACTTAGATCATTATATAATACAGTAGCAACCCTCTATT
GTGTGCATCAAAGGATAGAGATAAAAGACACCAAGGAAGCTTTAGACAAGATAGAGGAAGAGCAAAACAA
AAGTAAGACCACCGCACAGCAAGCGGCCGGCCGCTGATCTTCAGACCTGGAGGAGGAGATATGAGGGACA
ATTGGAGAAGTGAATTATATAAATATAAAGTAGTAAAAATTGAACCATTAGGAGTAGCACCCACCAAGGC
AAAGAGAAGAGTGGTGCAGAGAGAAAAAAGAGCAGTGGGAATAGGAGCTTTGTTCCTTGGGTTCTTGGGA
GCAGCAGGAAGCACTATGGGCGCAGCGTCAATGACGCTGACGGTACAGGCCAGACAATTATTGTCTGGTA
TAGTGCAGCAGCAGAACAATTTGCTGAGGGCTATTGAGGCGCAACAGCATCTGTTGCAACTCACAGTCTG
GGGCATCAAGCAGCTCCAGGCAAGAATCCTGGCTGTGGAAAGATACCTAAAGGATCAACAGCTCCTGGGG
ATTTGGGGTTGCTCTGGAAAACTCATTTGCACCACTGCTGTGCCTTGGAATGCTAGTTGGAGTAATAAAT
CTCTGGAACAGATTTGGAATCACACGACCTGGATGGAGTGGGACAGAGAAATTAACAATTACACAAGCTT
AATACACTCCTTAATTGAAGAATCGCAAAACCAGCAAGAAAAGAATGAACAAGAATTATTGGAATTAGAT
AAATGGGCAAGTTTGTGGAATTGGTTTAACATAACAAATTGGCTGTGGTATATAAAATTATTCATAATGA
TAGTAGGAGGCTTGGTAGGTTTAAGAATAGTTTTTGCTGTACTTTCTATAGTGAATAGAGTTAGGCAGGG
ATATTCACCATTATCGTTTCAGACCCACCTCCCAACCCCGAGGGGACCCGACAGGCCCGAAGGAATAGAA
GAAGAAGGTGGAGAGAGAGACAGAGACAGATCCATTCGATTAGTGAACGGATCGGCACTGCGTGCGCCAA
TTCTGCAGACAAATGGCAGTATTCATCCACAATTTTAAAAGAAAAGGGGGGATTGGGGGGTACAGTGCAG
GGGAAAGAATAGTAGACATAATAGCAACAGACATACAAACTAAAGAATTACAAAAACAAATTACAAAAAT
TCAAAATTTTCGGGTTTATTACAGGGACAGCAGAGATCCAGTTTGGTTAGTACCGGGCCCGCTCTAGTCC
GGAATCAGTCCTGCTCCTCGGCCACGAAGTGCACGCAGTTGCCGGCCGGGTCGCGCAGGGCGAACTCCCG
CCCCCACGGCTGCTCGCCGATCTCGGTCATGGCCGGCCCGGAGGCGTCCCGGAAGTTCGTGGACACGACC
TCCGACCACTCGGCGTACAGCTCGTCCAGGCCGCGCACCCACACCCAGGCCAGGGTGTTGTCCGGCACCA
CCTGGTCCTGGACCGCGCTGATGAACAGGGTCACGTCGTCCCGGACCACACCGGCGAAGTCGTCCTCCAC
GAAGTCCCGGGAGAACCCGAGCCGGTCGGTCCAGAACTCGACCGCTCCGGCGACGTCGCGCGCGGTGAGC
ACCGGAACGGCACTGGTCAACTTGGCCATGGTGGCCCTCCTATAGTGAGTCGTATTATACTATGCCGATA
TACTATGCCGATGATTAATTGTCAACACGTGCTGCAGGTCCGAGGTTCTAGACGAGTTTACTCCCTATCA
GTGATAGAGAACGATGTCGAGTTTACTCCCTATCAGTGATAGAGAACGTATGTCGAGTTTACTCCCTATC
AGTGATAGAGAACGTATGTCGAGTTTACTCCCTATCAGTGATAGAGAACGTATGTCGAGTTTATCCCTAT
CAGTGATAGAGAACGTATGTCGAGTTTACTCCCTATCAGTGATAGAGAACGTATGTCGAGGTAGGCGTGT
ACGGTGGGAGGCCTATATAAGCAGAGCTCGTTTAGTGAACCGTCAGATCGCACCGGTCCGCTCGAGGGCC
ACCATGGCAGAAATCGGTACTGGCTTTCCATTCGACCCCCATTATGTGGAAGTCCTGGGCGAGCGCATGC
ACTACGTCGATGTTGGTCCGCGCGATGGCACCCCTGTGCTGTTCCTGCACGGTAACCCGACCTCCTCCTA
CGTGTGGCGCAACATCATCCCGCATGTTGCACCGACCCATCGCTGCATTGCTCCAGACCTGATCGGTATG
GGCAAATCCGACAAACCAGACCTGGGTTATTTCTTCGACGACCACGTCCGCTTCATGGATGCCTTCATCG
AAGCCCTGGGTCTGGAAGAGGTCGTCCTGGTCATTCACGACTGGGGCTCCGCTCTGGGTTTCCACTGGGC
CAAGCGCAATCCAGAGCGCGTCAAAGGTATTGCATTTATGGAGTTCATCCGCCCTATCCCGACCTGGGAC
GAATGGCCAGAATTTGCCCGCGAGACCTTCCAGGCCTTCCGCACCACCGACGTCGGCCGCAAGCTGATCA
TCGATCAGAACGTTTTTATCGAGGGTACGCTGCCGATGGGTGTCGTCCGCCCGCTGACTGAAGTCGAGAT
GGACCATTACCGCGAGCCGTTCCTGAATCCTGTTGACCGCGAGCCACTGTGGCGCTTCCCAAACGAGCTG
CCAATCGCCGGTGAGCCAGCGAACATCGTCGCGCTGGTCGAAGAATACATGGACTGGCTGCACCAGTCCC
CTGTCCCGAAGCTGCTGTTCTGGGGCACCCCAGGCGTTCTGATCCCACCGGCCGAAGCCGCTCGCCTGGC
CAAAAGCCTGCCTAACTGCAAGGCTGTGGACATCGGCCCGGGTCTGAATCTGCTGCAAGAAGACAACCCG
GACCTGATCGGCAGCGAGATCGCGCGCTGGCTGTCGACGCTCGAGATTTCCGGCGCGAATTCACTTGCTC
TGTACAGCATGGACCTGCGGAGCTCCCACAAGGCCAAGGGCAAGGAGAAGCTCTGCTTCTCCCTGACGTG
CCCACTCGGCAGCGGGAGCCCTGAGGGGGTGGTCAAGGCGGGGGCACCTGAGCTGGTGGACAAGGGCCCC
TTGGTGCCCACCCTGCCCTTCCCGCTCCGCAAGCCCCGAAAGGCCCACAAGTACCTGCGGCTCTCGCGCA
AGAAGTTCCCGCCCCGCGGGCCCAACCTGGAGAGCCACAGCCATCGACGGGAGCTCTTCCTGCAGGAGCC
ACCGGCCCCAGACGTCCTGCAGGCGGCTGGCGAGTGGGAGCCTGCTGCGCAGCCCCCTGAAGAGGAGGCA
GATGCCGACCTGGCCGAGGGGCCCCCTCCCTGGACACCTGCGCTCCCCTCAAGTGAGGTGACCGTGACCG
ACATCACCGCCAACTCCATCACCGTCACCTTCCGCGAGGCCCAGGCAGCTGAGGGCTTCTTCCGAGACCG
CAGTGGGAAGTTCTGAGCGGACGCGTGGCCTCCGCGCCGGGTTTTGGCGCCTCCCGCGGGCGCCCCCCTC
CTCACGGCGAGCGCTGCCACGTCAGACGAAGGGCGCAGCGAGCGTCCTGATCCTTCCGCCCGGACGCTCA
GGACAGCGGCCCGCTGCTCATAAGACTCGGCCTTAGAACCCCAGTATCAGCAGAAGGACATTTTAGGACG
GGACTTGGGTGACTCTAGGGCACTGGTTTTCTTTCCAGAGAGCGGAACAGGCGAGGAAAAGTAGTCCCTT
CTCGGCGATTCTGCGGAGGGATCTCCGTGGGGCGGTGAACGCCGATGATTATATAAGGACGCGCCGGGTG
TGGCACAGCTAGTTCCGTCGCAGCCGGGATTTGGGTCGCGGTTCTTGTTTGTGGATCGCTGTGATCGTCA
CTTGGTGAGTAGCGGGCTGCTGGGCTGGCCGGGGCTTTCGTGGCCGCCGGGCCGCTCGGTGGGACGGAAG
CGTGTGGAGAGACCGCCAAGGGCTGTAGTCTGGGTCCGCGAGCAAGGTTGCCCTGAACTGGGGGTTGGGG
GGAGCGCAGCAAAATGGCGGCTGTTCCCGAGTCTTGAATGGAAGACGCTTGTGAGGCGGGCTGTGAGGTC
GTTGAAACAAGGTGGGGGGCATGGTGGGCGGCAAGAACCCAAGGTCTTGAGGCCTTCGCTAATGCGGGAA
AGCTCTTATTCGGGTGAGATGGGCTGGGGCACCATCTGGGGACCCTGACGTGAAGTTTGTCACTGACTGG
AGAACTCGGTTTGTCGTCTGTTGCGGGGGCGGCAGTTATGGCGGTGCCGTTGGGCAGTGCACCCGTACCT
TTGGGAGCGCGCGCCCTCGTCGTGTCGTGACGTCACCCGTTCTGTTGGCTTATAATGCAGGGTGGGGCCA
CCTGCCGGTAGGTGTGCGGTAGGCTTTTCTCCGTCGCAGGACGCAGGGTTCGGGCCTAGGGTAGGCTCTC
CTGAATCGACAGGCGCCGGACCTCTGGTGAGGGGAGGGATAAGTGAGGCGTCAGTTTCTTTGGTCGGTTT
TATGTACCTATCTTCTTAAGTAGCTGAAGCTCCGGTTTTGAACTATGCGCTCGGGGTTGGCGAGTGTGTT
TTGTGAAGTTTTTTAGGCACCTTTTGAAATGTAATCATTTGGGTCAATATGTAATTTTCAGTGTTAGACT
AGTAAATTGTCCGCTAAATTCTGGCCGTTTTTGGCTTTTTTGTTAGACGCTAGCGGATCCGCCACCATGT
CTAGGCTGGACAAGAGCAAAGTCATAAACGGAGCTCTGGAATTACTCAATGGTGTCGGTATCGAAGGCCT
GACGACAAGGAAACTCGCTCAAAAGCTGGGAGTTGAGCAGCCTACCCTGTACTGGCACGTGAAGAACAAG
CGGGCCCTGCTCGATGCCCTGCCAATCGAGATGCTGGACAGGCATCATACCCACTTCTGCCCCCTGGAAG
GCGAGTCATGGCAAGACTTTCTGCGGAACAACGCCAAGTCATACCGCTGTGCTCTCCTCTCACATCGCGA
CGGGGCTAAAGTGCATCTCGGCACCCGCCCAACAGAGAAACAGTACGAAACCCTGGAAAATCAGCTCGCG
TTCCTGTGTCAGCAAGGCTTCTCCCTGGAGAACGCACTGTACGCTCTGTCCGCCGTGGGCCACTTTACAC
TGGGCTGCGTATTGGAGGAACAGGAGCATCAAGTAGCAAAAGAGGAAAGAGAGACACCTACCACCGATTC
TATGCCCCCACTTCTGAGACAAGCAATTGAGCTGTTCGACCGGCAGGGAGCCGAACCTGCCTTCCTTTTC
GGCCTGGAACTAATCATATGTGGCCTGGAGAAACAGCTAAAGTGCGAAAGCGGCGGGCCGACCGACGCCC
TTGACGATTTTGACTTAGACATGCTCCCAGCCGATGCCCTTGACGATTTTGACCTTGACATGCTCCCCGG
GTAAGGATCCGCGGCCGCAAATTCCGCCCCTCTCCCTCCCCCCCCCCTAACGTTACTGGCCGAAGCCGCT
TGGAATAAGGCCGGTGTGCGTTTGTCTATATGTTATTTTCCACCATATTGCCGTCTTTTGGCAATGTGAG
GGCCCGGAAACCTGGCCCTGTCTTCTTGACGAGCATTCCTAGGGGTCTTTCCCCTCTCGCCAAAGGAATG
CAAGGTCTGTTGAATGTCGTGAAGGAAGCAGTTCCTCTGGAAGCTTCTTGAAGACAAACAACGTCTGTAG
CGACCCTTTGCAGGCAGCGGAACCCCCCACCTGGCGACAGGTGCCTCTGCGGCCAAAAGCCACGTGTATA
AGATACACCTGCAAAGGCGGCACAACCCCAGTGCCACGTTGTGAGTTGGATAGTTGTGGAAAGAGTCAAA
TGGCTCTCCTCAAGCGTATTCAACAAGGGGCTGAAGGATGCCCAGAAGGTACCCCATTGTATGGGATCTG
ATCTGGGGCCTCGGTGCACATGCTTTACATGTGTTTAGTCGAGGTTAAAAAAACGTCTAGGCCCCCCGAA
CCACGGGGACGTGGTTTTCCTTTGAAAAACACGATAATACCATGGCCACCGAGTACAAGCCCACGGTGCG
CCTCGCCACCCGCGACGACGTCCCCCGGGCCGTACGCACCCTCGCCGCCGCGTTCGCCGACTACCCCGCC
ACGCGCCACACCGTCGACCCGGACCGCCACATCGAGCGGGTCACCGAGCTGCAAGAACTCTTCCTCACGC
GCGTCGGGCTCGACATCGGCAAGGTGTGGGTCGCGGACGACGGCGCCGCGGTGGCGGTCTGGACCACGCC
GGAGAGCGTCGAAGCGGGGGCGGTGTTCGCCGAGATCGGCTCGCGCATGGCCGAGTTGAGCGGTTCCCGG
CTGGCCGCGCAGCAACAGATGGAAGGCCTCCTGGCGCCGCACCGGCCCAAGGAGCCCGCGTGGTTCCTGG
CCACCGTCGGCGTCTCGCCCGACCACCAGGGCAAGGGTCTGGGCAGCGCCGTCGTGCTCCCCGGAGTGGA
GGCGGCCGAGCGCGCTGGGGTGCCCGCCTTCCTGGAGACCTCCGCGCCCCGCAACCTCCCCTTCTACGAG
CGGCTCGGCTTCACCGTCACCGCCGACGTCGAGGTGCCCGAAGGACCGCGCACCTGGTGCATGACCCGCA
AGCCCGGTGCCTGAGTTCGCGTCTGGAACAATCAACCTCTGGATTACAAAATTTGTGAAAGATTGACTGG
TATTCTTAACTATGTTGCTCCTTTTACGCTATGTGGATACGCTGCTTTAATGCCTTTGTATCATGCTATT
GCTTCCCGTATGGCTTTCATTTTCTCCTCCTTGTATAAATCCTGGTTGCTGTCTCTTTATGAGGAGTTGT
GGCCCGTTGTCAGGCAACGTGGCGTGGTGTGCACTGTGTTTGCTGACGCAACCCCCACTGGTTGGGGCAT
TGCCACCACCTGTCAGCTCCTTTCCGGGACTTTCGCTTTCCCCCTCCCTATTGCCACGGCGGAACTCATC
GCCGCCTGCCTTGCCCGCTGCTGGACAGGGGCTCGGCTGTTGGGCACTGACAATTCCGTGGTGTTGTCGG
GGAAGCTGACGTCCTTTCCATGGCTGCTCGCCTGTGTTGCCACCTGGATTCTGCGCGGGACGTCCTTCTG
CTACGTCCCTTCGGCCCTCAATCCAGCGGACCTTCCTTCCCGCGGCCTGCTGCCGGCTCTGCGGCCTCTT
CCGCGTCTTCGCCTTCGCCCTCAGACGAGTCGGATCTCCCTTTGGGCCGCCTCCCCGCCTGGAATTAATT
CTGCAGTCGAGACCTAGAAAAACATGGAGCAATCACAAGTAGCAATACAGCAGCTACCAATGCTGATTGT
GCCTGGCTAGAAGCACAAGAGGAGGAGGAGGTGGGTTTTCCAGTCACACCTCAGGTACCTTTAAGACCAA
TGACTTACAAGGCAGCTGTAGATCTTAGCCACTTTTTAAAAGAAAAGAGGGGACTGGAAGGGCTAATTCA
CTCCCAACGAAGACAAGATCTGCTTTTTGCTTGTACTGGGTCTCTCTGGTTAGACCAGATCTGAGCCTGG
GAGCTCTCTGGCTAACTAGGGAACCCACTGCTTAAGCCTCAATAAAGCTTGCCTTGAGTGCTTCAAGTAG
TGTGTGCCCGTCTGTTGTGTGACTCTGGTAACTAGAGATCCCTCAGACCCTTTTAGTCAGTGTGGAAAAT
CTCTAGCAGTAGTAGTTCATGTCATCTTATTATTCAGTATTTATAACTTGCAAAGAAATGAATATCAGAG
AGTGAGAGGCCTTGACATTGTTTAAACCCGCTGATCAGCCTCGACTGTGCCTTCTAGTTGCCAGCCATCT
GTTGTTTGCCCCTCCCCCGTGCCTTCCTTGACCCTGGAAGGTGCCACTCCCACTGTCCTTTCCTAATAAA
ATGAGGAAATTGCATCGCATTGTCTGAGTAGGTGTCATTCTATTCTGGGGGGTGGGGTGGGGCAGGACAG
CAAGGGGGAGGATTGGGAAGACAATAGCAGGCATGCTGGGGATGCGGTGGGCTCTATGGCTTCTGAGGCG
GAAAGAACCAGCTGGGGCTCTAGGGGGTATCCCC
[124 nt withheld, positions 8995-9118]
C
[91 nt withheld, positions 9120-9210]
A
[49 nt withheld, positions 9212-9260]
CCTTTGACGTTGGAGTCCACGTTCTTT
[37 nt withheld, positions 9288-9324]
ACCCTATCTCGGTCTATTCTTTTGATTTATAAGGGATTTTGCCGATTTCGGCCTATTGGTTAAAAAATGA
GCTGATTTAACAAAAATTTAACGCGAATTAATTCTGTGGAATGTGTGTCAGTTAGGGTGTGGAAAGTCCC
CAGGCTCCCCAGCAGGCAGAAGTATGCAAAGCATGCATCTCAATTAGTCAGCAACCAGGTGTGGAAAGTC
CCCAGGCTCCCCAGCAGGCAGAAGTATGCAAAGCATGCATCTCAATTAGTCAGCAACCATAGTCCCGCCC
CTAACTCCGCCCATCCCGCCCCTAACTCCGCCCAGTTCCGCCCATTCTCCGCCCCATGGCTGACTAATTT
TTTTTATTTATGCAGAGGCCGAGGCCGCCTCTGCCTCTGAGCTATTCCAGAAGTAGTGAGGAGGCTTTTT
TGGAGGCCTAGGCTTTTGCAAAAAGCTCCCGGGAGCTTGTATATCCATTTTCGGATCTGATCAGCACGTG
ATGAAAAAGCCTGAACTCACCGCGACGTCTGTCGAGAAGTTTCTGATCGAAAAGTTCGACAGCGTCTCCG
ACCTGATGCAGCTCTCGGAGGGCGAAGAATCTCGTGCTTTCAGCTTCGATGTAGGAGGGCGTGGATATGT
CCTGCGGGTAAATAGCTGCGCCGATGGTTTCTACAAAGATCGTTATGTTTATCGGCACTTTGCATCGGCC
GCGCTCCCGATTCCGGAAGTGCTTGACATTGGGGAATTAATTCAGCGAGAGCCTGACCTATTGCATCTCC
CGCCGTGCACAGGGTGTCACGTTGCAAGACCTGCCTGAAACCGAACTGCCCGCTGTTCTGCAGCCGGTCG
CGGAGGCCATGGATGCGATCGCTGCGGCCGATCTTAGCCAGACGAGCGGGTTCGGCCCATTCGGACCGCA
AGGAATCGGTCAATACACTACATGGCGTGATTTCATATGCGCGATTGCTGATCCCCATGTGTATCACTGG
CAAACTGTGATGGACGACACCGTCAGTGCGTCCGTCGCGCAGGCTCTCGATGAGCTGATGCTTTGGGCCG
AGGACTGCCCCGAAGTCCGGCACCTCGTGCACGCGGATTTCGGCTCCAACAATGTCCTGACGGACAATGG
CCGCATAACAGCGGTCATTGACTGGAGCGAGGCGATGTTCGGGGATTCCCAATACGAGGTCGCCAACATC
TTCTTCTGGAGGCCGTGGTTGGCTTGTATGGAGCAGCAGACGCGCTACTTCGAGCGGAGGCATCCGGAGC
TTGCAGGATCGCCGCGGCTCCGGGCGTATATGCTCCGCATTGGTCTTGACCAACTCTATCAGAGCTTGGT
TGACGGCAATTTCGATGATGCAGCTTGGGCGCAGGGTCGATGCGACGCAATCGTCCGATCCGGAGCCGGG
ACTGTCGGGCGTACACAAATCGCCCGCAGAAGCGCGGCCGTCTGGACCGATGGCTGTGTAGAAGTACTCG
CCGATAGTGGAAACCGACGCCCCAGCACTCGTCCGAGGGCAAAGGAATAGCACGTGCTACGAGATTTCGA
TTCCACCGCCGCCTTCTATGAAAGGTTGGGCTTCGGAATCGTTTTCCGGGACGCCGGCTGGATGATCCTC
CAGCGCGGGGATCTCATGCTGGAGTTCTTCGCCCACCCCAACTTGTTTATTGCAGCTTATAATGGTTACA
AATAAAGCAATAGCATCACAAATTTCACAAATAAAGCATTTTTTTCACTGCATTCTAGTTGTGGTTTGTC
CAAACTCATCAATGTATCTTATCATGTCTGTATACCGTCGACCTCTAGCTAGAGCTTGGCGTAATCATGG
TCATAGCTGTTTCCTGTGTGAAATTGTTATCCGCTCACAATTCCACACAACATACGAGCCGGAAGCATAA
AGTGTAAAGCCTGGGGTGCCTAATGAGTGAGCTAACTCACATTAATTGCGTTGCGCTCACTGCCCGCTTT
CCAGTCGGGAAACCTGTCGTGCCAGCTGCATTAATGAATCGGCCAACGCGCGGGGAGAGGCGGTTTGCGT
ATTGGGCGCTCTTCCGCTTCCTCGCTCACTGACTCGCTGCGCTCGGTCGTTCGGCTGCGGCGAGCGGTAT
CAGCTCACTCAAAGGCGGTAATACGGTTATCCACAGAATCAGGGGATAACGCAGGAAAGAACATGTGAGC
AAAAGGCCAGCAAAAGGCCAGGAACCGTAAAAAGGCCGCGTTGCTGGCGTTTTTCCATAGGCTCCGCCCC
CCTGACGAGCATCACAAAAATCGACGCTCAAGTCAGAGGTGGCGAAACCCGACAGGACTATAAAGATACC
AGGCGTTTCCCCCTGGAAGCTCCCTCGTGCGCTCTCCTGTTCCGACCCTGCCGCTTACCGGATACCTGTC
CGCCTTTCTCCCTTCGGGAAGCGTGGCGCTTTCTCATAGCTCACGCTGTAGGTATCTCAGTTCGGTGTAG
GTCGTTCGCTCCAAGCTGGGCTGTGTGCACGAACCCCCCGTTCAGCCCGACCGCTGCGCCTTATCCGGTA
ACTATCGTCTTGAGTCCAACCCGGTAAGACACGACTTATCGCCACTGGCAGCAGCCACTGGTAACAGGAT
TAGCAGAGCGAGGTATGTAGGCGGTGCTACAGAGTTCTTGAAGTGGTGGCCTAACTACGGCTACACTAGA
AGAACAGTATTTGGTATCTGCGCTCTGCTGAAGCCAGTTACCTTCGGAAAAAGAGTTGGTAGCTCTTGAT
CCGGCAAACAAACCACCGCTGGTAGCGGTGGTTTTTTTGTTTGCAAGCAGCAGATTACGCGCAGAAAAAA
AGGATCTCAAGAAGATCCTTTGATCTTTTCTACGGGGTCTGACGCTCAGTGGAACGAAAACTCACGTTAA
GGGATTTTGGTCATGAGATTATCAAAAAGGATCTTCACCTAGATCCTTTTAAATTAAAAATGAAGTTTTA
AATCAATCTAAAGTATATATGAGTAAACTTGGTCTGACAGTTACCAATGCTTAATCAGTGAGGCACCTAT
CTCAGCGATCTGTCTATTTCGTTCATCCATAGTTGCCTGACTCCCCGTCGTGTAGATAACTACGATACGG
GAGGGCTTACCATCTGGCCCCAGTGCTGCAATGATACCGCGAGACCCACGCTCACCGGCTCCAGATTTAT
CAGCAATAAACCAGCCAGCCGGAAGGGCCGAGCGCAGAAGTGGTCCTGCAACTTTATCCGCCTCCATCCA
GTCTATTAATTGTTGCCGGGAAGCTAGAGTAAGTAGTTCGCCAGTTAATAGTTTGCGCAACGTTGTTGCC
ATTGCTACAGGCATCGTGGTGTCACGCTCGTCGTTTGGTATGGCTTCATTCAGCTCCGGTTCCCAACGAT
CAAGGCGAGTTACATGATCCCCCATGTTGTGCAAAAAAGCGGTTAGCTCCTTCGGTCCTCCGATCGTTGT
CAGAAGTAAGTTGGCCGCAGTGTTATCACTCATGGTTATGGCAGCACTGCATAATTCTCTTACTGTCATG
CCATCCGTAAGATGCTTTTCTGTGACTGGTGAGTACTCAACCAAGTCATTCTGAGAATAGTGTATGCGGC
GACCGAGTTGCTCTTGCCCGGCGTCAATACGGGATAATACCGCGCCACATAGCAGAACTTTAAAAGTGCT
CATCATTGGAAAACGTTCTTCGGGGCGAAAACTCTCAAGGATCTTACCGCTGTTGAGATCCAGTTCGATG
TAACCCACTCGTGCACCCAACTGATCTTCAGCATCTTTTACTTTCACCAGCGTTTCTGGGTGAGCAAAAA
CAGGAAGGCAAAATGCCGCAAAAAAGGGAATAAGGGCGACACGGAAATGTTGAATACTCATACTCTTCCT
TTTTCAATATTATTGAAGCATTTATCAGGGTTATTGTCTCATGAGCGGATACATATTTGAATGTATTTAG
AAAAATAAACAAATAGGGGTTCCGCGCACATTTCCCCGAAAAGTGCCACCTGACGTCGACGGATCGGGAG
ATCAACTTGTTTATTGCAGCTTATAATGGTTACAAATAAAGCAATAGCATCACAAATTTCACAAATAAAG
CATTTTTTTCACTGCATTCTAGTTGTGGTTTGTCCAAACTCATCAATGTATCTTATCATGTCTGGATCAA
CTGGATAACTCAAGCTAACCAAAATCATCCCAAACTTCCCACCCCATACCCTATTACCACTGCCAATTAC
CTGTGGTTTCATTTACTCTAAACCTGTGATTCCTCTGAATTATTTTCATTTTAAAGAAATTGTATTTGTT
AAATATGTACTACAAACTTAGTAGT
Features (pLannotate 1.2.2; 34 found; start..end, strand, type, name):
    377..634     +  LTR            5' LTR (truncated): truncated 5' long terminal repeat (LTR) from HIV-1
    681..806     +  misc_feature   HIV-1 Ψ: packaging signal of human immunodeficiency virus type 1
    790..1128    +  CDS            HIV-1 gag (fragment): gag protein from human immunodeficiency virus 1; gag
   1303..1536    +  misc_feature   RRE: The Rev response element (RRE) of HIV-1 allows for Rev-dependent mRNA export from the nucleus to the cytoplasm.
   1913..2013    +  CDS            Rev (fragment): human immunodeficiency virus 1 (HIV-1) Rev protein; rev; enhances nuclear export of unspliced and incompletely spliced viral mRNAs
   2063..2180    +  misc_feature   cPPT/CTS: central polypurine tract and central termination sequence of HIV-1
   2245..2619    -  CDS            BleoR: antibiotic-binding protein; Sh ble from Streptoalloteichus hindustanus; confers resistance to bleomycin, phleomycin, and Zeocin™
   2639..2686    -  promoter       EM7 promoter: synthetic bacterial promoter&nbsp
   2713..2991    +  promoter       tight TRE promoter (fragment): Tet-responsive promoter PTight, consisting of seven tet operator sequences followed by the minimal CMV promoter
   3014..3904    +  CDS            HaloTag®: modified bacterial dehalogenase that forms covalent bonds with chloroalkane derivatives
   3920..4423    +  CDS            CBX7 (fragment): CBX7_HUMAN - Experimental evidence at protein level: Swiss-Prot protein existence level 1. Component of a Polycomb group (PcG) multiprotein PRC1-like complex, a complex class required to maintain the transcriptionally repressive state of many genes, including Hox genes, throughout development. PcG PRC1 complex acts via chromatin remodeling and modification of histones; it mediates monoubiquitination of histone H2A 'Lys-119', rendering chromatin heritably changed in its expressibility. Promotes histone H3 trimethylation at 'Lys-9' (H3K9me3). Binds to trimethylated lysine residues in histones, a
   4437..5648    +  promoter       UbC promoter: human ubiquitin C promoter
   5667..6374    +  CDS            rtTA3: reverse tetracycline transactivator 3 activates expression from Tet-responsive promoters in the presence of doxycycline
   6397..6969    +  misc_feature   IRES: internal ribosome entry site (IRES) of the encephalomyocarditis virus (EMCV)
   6978..7574    +  CDS            PuroR: puromycin N-acetyltransferase; pac from Streptomyces alboniger; confers resistance to puromycin
   7590..8178    +  misc_feature   WPRE: woodchuck hepatitis virus posttranscriptional regulatory element
   8195..8383    +  CDS            nef (fragment): NEF_HV1Z2 - Experimental evidence at protein level: Swiss-Prot protein existence level 1. Extracellular Nef protein targets CD4(+) T-lymphocytes for apoptosis by interacting with CXCR4 surface receptors. From Human immunodeficiency virus type 1 group M subtype D (isolate Z2/CDC-Z34) (HIV-1).
   8385..8618    +  LTR            3' LTR (ΔU3): self-inactivating 3' long terminal repeat (LTR) from HIV-1
   8725..8949    +  polyA_signal   bGH poly(A) signal: bovine growth hormone polyadenylation signal
   8953..8974    +  promoter       SV40 promoter (fragment): SV40 enhancer and early promoter
   8995..9423    +  rep_origin     f1 ori (sequence partly withheld): f1 bacteriophage origin of replication; arrow indicates direction of (+) strand synthesis
   9437..9766    +  promoter       SV40 promoter: SV40 enhancer and early promoter
   9815..10844   +  CDS            HygR (fragment): aminoglycoside phosphotransferase from E. coli; aph(4)-Ia; confers resistance to hygromycin
  10854..10979   +  CDS            ble (fragment): BLE_KLEPN - Experimental evidence at protein level: Swiss-Prot protein existence level 1. Binding protein with a strong affinity to the bleomycin family of antibiotics. Binds to CL990; an antimitotic-antibiotic compound. From Klebsiella pneumoniae.
  10974..11095   +  polyA_signal   SV40 poly(A) signal: SV40 polyadenylation signal
  11166..11188   -  protein_bind   lac operator (fragment): The lac repressor binds to the lac operator to inhibit transcription in E. coli. This inhibition can be relieved by adding lactose or isopropyl-β-D-thiogalactopyranoside (IPTG). lac repressor encoded by lacI
  11192..11222   -  promoter       lac promoter: promoter for the E. coli lac operon
  11237..11258   -  protein_bind   CAP binding site: CAP binding activates transcription in the presence of cAMP. E. coli catabolite activator protein
  11271..11363   -  CDS            lacI (fragment): lac repressor; lacI; The lac repressor binds to the lac operator to inhibit transcription in E. coli. This inhibition can be relieved by adding lactose or isopropyl-β-D-thiogalactopyranoside (IPTG).
  11546..12134   -  rep_origin     ori: high-copy-number ColE1/pMB1/pBR322/pUC origin of replication
  12305..13165   -  CDS            AmpR: β-lactamase; bla; confers resistance to ampicillin, carbenicillin, and related antibiotics
  13166..13270   -  promoter       AmpR promoter: bla
  13318..13452   +  polyA_signal   SV40 poly(A) signal: SV40 polyadenylation signal
  13619..329     +  CDS            nef (fragment) (across the origin): NEF_HV1BR - Experimental evidence at protein level: Swiss-Prot protein existence level 1. Extracellular Nef protein targets CD4(+) T-lymphocytes for apoptosis by interacting with CXCR4 surface receptors (PubMed:14990729). From Human immunodeficiency virus type 1 group M subtype B (isolate BRU/LAI) (HIV-1).
