[The description below was written by a language model from this plasmid's Addgene catalogue record and pLannotate feature annotations shown in this document.]
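Description:
pTRIPZ (M)-HT-Cbx7-delta-(CD -ATL) is a 13.6 kb HIV-1-based lentiviral vector, built on a modified pTRIPZ backbone, for expressing a truncated human CBX7 fused to HaloTag in mammalian cells. It is maintained in E. coli through a high-copy ColE1/pUC-type origin with ampicillin resistance. An f1 origin and an EM7-driven bleomycin/Zeocin resistance gene are also annotated. The viral framework comprises a truncated 5' LTR, the Ψ packaging signal, RRE, cPPT/CTS, WPRE and a self-inactivating ΔU3 3' LTR, so the region between the LTRs can be packaged into particles and integrated without regenerating an active viral promoter. Outside the LTRs the annotation picks up an SV40 promoter followed by hygromycin- and bleomycin-resistance gene fragments; the catalogue does not list these as usable markers.

The payload is an N-terminal HaloTag, a modified dehalogenase that covalently binds chloroalkane ligands, joined to a CBX7 fragment lacking amino acids 1–83. The construct name suggests this removes the chromodomain and an adjacent "ATL" region. CBX7 is a component of Polycomb PRC1-like complexes. The catalogue lists the promoter as CMV, but the feature table shows a tight TRE promoter fragment (tet operators plus a minimal CMV promoter) upstream of the fusion, which indicates doxycycline-inducible expression. Consistent with this, a downstream UbC promoter drives rtTA3, followed by an EMCV IRES and the puromycin resistance gene, so transduced cells can be selected with puromycin and carry the transactivator on the same provirus. The listed backbone size of 507 bp duplicates the insert size and appears to be an entry error. The fusion would allow ligand-based labelling of the deletion mutant, though the record does not describe specific experiments.
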