Addgene plasmid #82524: pTRIPZ (M)-HT-Cbx7-delta-(CD -ATL)
Purpose: Lentivirus vector. Expresses mutant Halotag-Cbx7 fusion proteins in mammalian cells. Cbx7 deletion of amino acids 1–83.
Depositing lab: Xiaojun Ren. Depositing organization: University of Colorado, Denver.
Backbone
  Vector backbone: pTRIPZ (M)
  Backbone size w/o insert (bp): 507
  Total vector size (bp): 13619
  Vector type: Mammalian Expression, Lentiviral
  Selectable markers: Puromycin
Growth in bacteria
  Bacterial resistance: Ampicillin, 100 μg/mL
  Growth temperature: 37°C
  Growth strain: NEB Stable
  Copy number: High Copy
Gene/Insert
  Gene/Insert name: Chromobox Homolog 7 (alt name: Cbx7)
  Species: H. sapiens (human)
  Insert size (bp): 507
  Mutation: deletion of amino acids 1–83
  GenBank ID: NM_175709
  Entrez Gene: CBX7
  Promoter: CMV
  Tag / fusion protein: HaloTag (N terminal on insert)
  Cloning method: Restriction Enzyme; 5′ cloning site EcoR1 (unknown if destroyed); 3′ cloning site Mlu1 (unknown if destroyed)
  Sequencing primers: 5′ TGCTGCAAGAAGACAACCCGGACCT; 3′ cggcgagcgctgccacgtcagacg
Terms and licenses: Academic/Nonprofit Terms; Industry Terms: Not Available to Industry
How to cite: pTRIPZ (M)-HT-Cbx7-delta-(CD -ATL) was a gift from Xiaojun Ren (Addgene plasmid # 82524 ; http://n2t.net/addgene:82524 ; RRID:Addgene_82524)
