>Addgene plasmid #82524 | pTRIPZ (M)-HT-Cbx7-delta-(CD -ATL) | depositor partial sequence | sequence record 156814 | HT-Cbx7-Delta-(CD-ATL)
CTGTACAGCATGGACCTGCGGAGCTCCCACAAGGCCAAGGGCAAGGAGAAGCTCTGCTTCTCCCTGACGT
GCCCACTCGGCAGCGGGAGCCCTGAGGGGGTGGTCAAGGCGGGGGCACCTGAGCTGGTGGACAAGGGCCC
CTTGGTGCCCACCCTGCCCTTCCCGCTCCGCAAGCCCCGAAAGGCCCACAAGTACCTGCGGCTCTCGCGC
AAGAAGTTCCCGCCCCGCGGGCCCAACCTGGAGAGCCACAGCCATCGACGGGAGCTCTTCCTGCAGGAGC
CACCGGCCCCAGACGTCCTGCAGGCGGCTGGCGAGTGGGAGCCTGCTGCGCAGCCCCCTGAAGAGGAGGC
AGATGCCGACCTGGCCGAGGGGCCCCCTCCCTGGACACCTGCGCTCCCCTCAAGTGAGGTGACCGTGACC
GACATCACCGCCAACTCCATCACCGTCACCTTCCGCGAGGCCCAGGCAGCTGAGGGCTTCTTCCGAGACC
GCAGTGGGAAGTTCTGA
