>Addgene plasmid #82524 | pTRIPZ (M)-HT-Cbx7-delta-(CD -ATL) | addgene partial sequence | sequence record 164790 | LNCX 5'-AGCTCGTTTAGTGAACCGTCAGATC-3'
GGCCACCATGGCAGAAATCGGTACTGGCTTTCCATTCGACCCCCATTATGTGGAAGTCCTGGGCGAGCGC
ATGCACTACGTCGATGTTGGTCCGCGCGATGGCACCCCTGTGCTGTTCCTGCACGGTAACCCGACCTCCT
CCTACGTGTGGCGCAACATCATCCCGCATGTTGCACCGACCCATCGCTGCATTGCTCCAGACCTGATCGG
TATGGGCAAATCCGACAAACCAGACCTGGGTTATTTCTTCGACGACCACGTCCGCTTCATGGATGCCTTC
ATCGAAGCCCTGGGTCTGGAAGAGGTCGTCCTGGTCATTCACGACTGGGGCTCCGCTCTGGGTTTCCACT
GGGCCAAGCGCAATCCAGAGCGCGTCAAAGGTATTGCATTTATGGAGTTCATCCGCCCTATCCCGACCTG
GGACGAATGGCCAGAATTTGCCCGCGAGACCTTCCAGGCCTTCCGCACCACCGACGTCGGCCGCAAGCTG
ATCATCGATCAGAACGTTTTTATCGAGGGTACGCTGCCGATGGGTGTCGTCCGCCCGCTGACTGAAGTCG
AGATGGACCATTACCGCGAGCCGTTCCTGAATCCTGTTGACCGCGAGCCACTGTGGCGCTTCCCAAACGA
GCTGCCAATCGCCGGTGAGCCAGCGAACATCGTCGCGCTGGTCGAAGAATACATGGACTGGCTGCACCAG
TCCCCTGTCCCGAAGCTGCTGTTCTGGGGCACCCCAGGCGTTCTGATCCCACCGGCCGAAGCCGCTCGCC
TGGCCAAAAGCCTGCCTAACTGCAAGGCTGTGGACATCGGCCCGGGTCTGAATCTGCTGCAAGAAGACAA
CCCGGACCTGATCGGCAGCGAGATCGCGCGCTGGCTGTCGACGCTCGAGATTTCCGGCGCGAATTCACTT
GCTCTGTACAGCATGGACCTGCGGAGCTCCCACAAGGCCAAGGGCAAGGAGAAGCTCTGCTTCTCCCTGA
CGTGCCCACTCGGCAGCGG
