>Addgene plasmid #82524 | pTRIPZ (M)-HT-Cbx7-delta-(CD -ATL) | addgene partial sequence | sequence record 164792 | hUBCpro-R 5'-CTAAGGCCGAGTCTTATGAGCAG-3'
AGCGTCCGGGCGGAAGGATCAGGACGCTCGCTGCGCCCTTCGTCTGACGTGGCAGCGCTCGCCGTGAGGA
GGGGGGCGCCCGCGGGAGGCGCCAAAACCCGGCGCGGAGGCCACGCGTCCGCTCAGAACTTCCCACTGCG
GTCTCGGAAGAAGCCCTCAGCTGCCTGGGCCTCGCGGAAGGTGACGGTGATGGAGTTGGCGGTGATGTCG
GTCACGGTCACCTCACTTGAGGGGAGCGCAGGTGTCCAGGGAGGGGGCCCCTCGGCCAGGTCGGCATCTG
CCTCCTCTTCAGGGGGCTGCGCAGCAGGCTCCCACTCGCCAGCCGCCTGCAGGACGTCTGGGGCCGGTGG
CTCCTGCAGGAAGAGCTCCCGTCGATGGCTGTGGCTCTCCAGGTTGGGCCCGCGGGGCGGGAACTTCTTG
CGCGAGAGCCGCAGGTACTTGTGGGCCTTTCGGGGCTTGCGGAGCGGGAAGGGCAGGGTGGGCACCAAGG
GGCCCTTGTCCACCAGCTCAGGTGCCCCCGCCTTGACCACCCCCTCAGGGCTCCCGCTGCCGAGTGGGCA
CGTCAGGGAGAAGCAGAGCTTCTCCTTGCCCTTGGCCTTGTGGGAGCTCCGCAGGTCCATGCTGTACAGA
GCAAGTGAATTCGCGCCGGAAATCTCGAGCGTCGACAGCCAGCGCGCGATCTCGCTGCCGATCAGGTCCG
GGTTGTCTTCTTGCAGCAGATTCAGACCCGGGCCGATGTCCACAGCCTTGCAGTTAGGCAGGCTTTTGGC
CAGGCGAGCGGCTTCGGCCGGTGGGATCAGAACGCCTGGGGTGCCCCAGAACAGCAGCTTCGGGACAGGG
GACTGGTGCAGCCAGTCCATGTATTCTTCGACCAGCGCGACGATGTTCGCTGGCTCACCGGCGATTGGCA
GCTCGTTTGGGAAGCGCCACAGTGGCTCGCGGTCAACAGGATTCAGGAACGGCTCGCGGTAATGGTCCAT
CTCGACTTCAGTCAGCGGGC
